Addgene plasmid #177756: pAAV9-hSyn iCyt_BrEt_SnFR_ER
Purpose: Develop a family of genetically encoded fluorescent biosensors for nicotinic agonists, termed iDrugSnFRs, thus enabling optical subcellular pharmacokinetics for nicotinic agonists
Depositing lab: Henry Lester. Depositing organization: California Institute of Technology. Publication: Fluorescence activation mechanism and imaging of drug permeation with new sensors for smoking-cessation ligands. Nichols AL, Blumenfeld Z, Fan C, Luebbert L, Blom AE, Cohen BN, Marvin JS, Borden PM, Kim CH, Muthusamy AK, Shivange AV, Knox HJ, Campello HR, Wang JH, Dougherty DA, Looger LL, Gallagher T, Rees DC, Lester HA. eLife. 2022 Jan 4;11. pii: 74648. doi: 10.7554/eLife.74648. PubMed 34982029.
Backbone
  Vector backbone: pAAV9-hSyn
  Backbone manufacturer: Penn Vector Core
  Backbone size w/o insert (bp): 5005
  Vector type: AAV
Growth in bacteria
  Bacterial resistance: Ampicillin, 100 μg/mL
  Growth temperature: 30°C
  Growth strain: NEB Stable
  Copy number: Low Copy
Gene/Insert
  Gene/Insert name: pAAV9-hSyn iCyt_BrEt_SnFR_ER
  Species: Synthetic
  Insert size (bp): 1650
  Promoter: hSyn
  Cloning method: Restriction Enzyme; 5′ cloning site EcoRI (not destroyed); 3′ cloning site HindIII (not destroyed)
  Sequencing primers: 5′ Custom hSyn For seq; 3′ WPRE Reverse
Terms and licenses: Academic/Nonprofit Terms; Industry Terms: Not Available to Industry
Depositor comments: Read the preprint at bioRxiv: https://www.biorxiv.org/content/10.1101/2021.10.04.463082v3.
How to cite: pAAV9-hSyn iCyt_BrEt_SnFR_ER was a gift from Henry Lester (Addgene plasmid # 177756 ; http://n2t.net/addgene:177756 ; RRID:Addgene_177756)
