[The description below was written by a language model from this plasmid's Addgene catalogue record and pLannotate feature annotations shown in this document.]
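Description:
pAAV9-hSyn iCyt_BrEt_SnFR_ER is an AAV transfer plasmid built on the pAAV9-hSyn backbone. It is designed to deliver a genetically encoded fluorescent drug biosensor to neurons. In bacteria it is maintained through a ColE1/pUC-type origin and selected with ampicillin via the β-lactamase gene and its own promoter. An f1 phage origin is also present. The catalogue lists the plasmid as low copy and propagated in a recombination-deficient strain, which is consistent with the need to protect the repeat-rich AAV2 inverted terminal repeats. One of these is annotated only as a fragment. Short lacZα, lacI and SV40 large T annotations appear to be backbone remnants rather than functional genes.

Between the two ITRs, which define the segment packaged into AAV particles, the human synapsin I promoter drives neuron-specific expression of a synthetic insert of about 1.65 kb cloned between EcoRI and HindIII sites. The feature table recognises only a GFP-derived coding segment within this region. The flanking open reading frame is unannotated and presumably holds the ligand-binding portion of the sensor, though the record does not describe its composition. The "_ER" suffix suggests an endoplasmic reticulum-targeted version, but no targeting or retention motif is annotated. A WPRE downstream of the insert enhances transcript stability and expression, and an SV40 polyadenylation signal terminates the message.

The construct belongs to the iDrugSnFR family of biosensors for nicotinic agonists, developed for smoking-cessation ligands. It is intended for optical measurement of subcellular pharmacokinetics, meaning imaging of how such drugs permeate into cells and organelles. The annotated sequence (5,910 nt) is shorter than the sum of the listed backbone and insert sizes, so those catalogue figures should be treated as approximate.
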