Features (pLannotate 1.2.2; 14 found; start..end, strand, type, name):
      9..78      -  CDS            lacZα (fragment): LacZα fragment of β-galactosidase; lacZ fragment
     73..205     -  repeat_region  AAV2 ITR (fragment): inverted terminal repeat of adeno-associated virus serotype 2 inverted
    287..734     +  promoter       hSyn promoter: human synapsin I promoter; confers neuron-specific expression (Kügler et al., 2003)
   1055..1774    +  CDS            cEGFP: cEGFP is a basic (constitutively fluorescent) green fluorescent protein published in 2008, derived from Aequorea victoria.
   2423..3011    +  misc_feature   WPRE: woodchuck hepatitis virus posttranscriptional regulatory element
   3012..3031    +  misc_feature   MCS (fragment): pBluescript multiple cloning site
   3060..3181    -  polyA_signal   SV40 poly(A) signal: SV40 polyadenylation signal
   3204..3272    -  CDS            large T antigen (fragment): large T antigen from SV40 (simian virus 40)
   3343..3476    +  repeat_region  AAV2 ITR: inverted terminal repeat of adeno-associated virus serotype 2 inverted
   3470..3526    -  CDS            lacI (fragment): lac repressor; lacI; The lac repressor binds to the lac operator to inhibit transcription in E. coli. This inhibition can be relieved by adding lactose or isopropyl-β-D-thiogalactopyranoside (IPTG).
   3709..4297    -  rep_origin     ori: high-copy-number ColE1/pMB1/pBR322/pUC origin of replication
   4468..5328    -  CDS            AmpR: β-lactamase; bla; confers resistance to ampicillin, carbenicillin, and related antibiotics
   5329..5433    -  promoter       AmpR promoter: bla
   5486..4       -  rep_origin     f1 ori (across the origin) (sequence partly withheld): f1 bacteriophage origin of replication; arrow indicates direction of (+) strand synthesis
>Addgene plasmid #177756 | pAAV9-hSyn iCyt_BrEt_SnFR_ER | addgene full sequence | sequence record 349859 | Addgene NGS Result
GCGTCCCATTCGCCATTCAGGCTGCGCAACTGTTGGGAAGGGCGATCGGTGCGGGCCTCTTCGCTATTAC
GCCAGCTGCGCGCTCGCTCGCTCACTGAGGCCGCCCGGGCAAAGCCCGGGCGTCGGGCGACCTTTGGTCG
CCCGGCCTCAGTGAGCGAGCGAGCGCGCAGAGAGGGAGTGGCCAACTCCATCACTAGGGGTTCCTTGTAG
TTAATGATTAACCCGCCATGCTACTTATCTACGTAGCCATGCTCTAGGAAGATCTCTGCAGAGGGCCCTG
CGTATGAGTGCAAGTGGGTTTTAGGACCAGGATGAGGCGGGGTGGGGGTGCCTACCTGACGACCGACCCC
GACCCACTGGACAAGCACCCAACCCCCATTCCCCAAATTGCGCATCCCCTATCAGAGAGGGGGAGGGGAA
ACAGGATGCGGCGAGGCGCGTGCGCACTGCCAGCTTCAGCACCGCGGACAGTGCCTTCGCCCCCGCCTGG
CGGCGCGCGCCACCGCCGCCTCAGCACTGAAGGCGCGCTGACGTCACTCGCCGGTCCCCCGCAAACTCCC
CTTCCCGGCCACCTTGGTCGCGTCCGCGCCGCCGCCGGCCCAGCCGGACCGCACCACGCGAGGCGCGAGA
TAGGGGGGCACGGGCGCGACCATCTGCGCTGCGGCGCCGGCGACTCAGCGCTGCCTCAGTCTGCGGTGGG
CAGCGGAGGAGTCGTGTCGTGCCTGAGAGCGCAGTCGAATTCGGCTTGGGGATATCCACCATGCTGCTAT
CCGTGCCGCTGCTGCTCGGCCTCCTCGGCCTGGCCATCGCCAGATCTGCGAACGACACCGTAGTTGTGGG
CTCGATCATCTTTACAGAAGGGATTATCGTCGCAAACATGGTGGCAGAGATGATTGAGGCGCATACAGAC
CTTAAGGTGGTTCGCAAACTGAACCTTGGCGGGCAGGGTGTTAACTTTGAAGCCATTAAACGCGGAGGTG
CGAATAATGGTATTGACATTTACGTGGAGTACACTGGGCACGGTCTTGTGGATATTCTGGGGTTCCCGGA
GCCGAACGTCTATATCACCGCCGACAAGCAGAAGAACGGCATCAAGGCGAACTTCAAGATCCGCCACAAC
GTGGAGGACGGCAGCGTGCAGCTCGCCGACCACTACCAGCAGAACACCCCCATCGGCGACGGCCCCGTGC
TGCTGCCCGACAACCACTACCTGAGCACCCAGTCCGTGCTGAGCAAAGACCCCAACGAGAAGCGCGATCA
CATGGTCCTGCTGGAGTTCGTGACCGCCGCCGGGATCACTCTCGGCATGGACGAGCTGTACAAGGGCGGT
ACCGGAGGGAGCATGAGCAAGGGCGAGGAGCTGTTCACCGGGGTGGTGCCCATCCTGGTCGAGCTGGACG
GCGACGTAAACGGCCACAAGTTCAGCGTGCGCGGCGAGGGCGAGGGCGATGCCACCAACGGCAAGCTGAC
CCTGAAGTTCATCTGCACCACCGGCAAGCTGCCCGTGCCCTGGCCCACCCTCGTGACCACCCTGACCTAC
GGCGTGCAGTGCTTCAGCCGCTACCCCGACCACATGAAGCAGCACGACTTCTTCAAGTCCGCCATGCCCG
AAGGCTACGTCCAGGAGCGCACCATCAGCTTCAAGGACGACGGCACCTACAAGACCCGCGCCGAGGTGAA
GTTCGAGGGCGACACCCTGGTGAACCGCATCGAGCTGAAGGGCATCGACTTCAAGGAGGACGGCAACATC
CTGGGGCACAAGCTGGAGTACAACTTTCCGCCGCCCGCGACTACTGATCCAGAAGGTGCATACGAAACCG
TGAAGAAGGAGTACAAACGTAAATGGAATATTGTATGGCTCAAACCACTGGGATTCAACAATACGTATAC
GCTTACCGTTAAAGACGAACTGGCGAAACAGTATAACCTTAAAACCTTCAGTGACTTAGCGAAAATCTCG
GATAAGCTGATTCTGGGTGCAACGATGTGGTTTTTAGAAGGGCCCGATGGTTACCCAGGCCTGCAAAAAC
TGTACAATTTCAAATTCAAGCACACCAAAAGCATGGACATGGGTATTCGCTATACCGCCATTGATAATAA
CGAAGTTCAGGTAATTGATGCCTGGGCCACTGATGGCTTGCTGGTGAGCCACAAATTAAAAATTCTGGAG
GATGATAAAGCGTTCTTCCCGCCGTATTATGCTGCCCCCATCATCCGTCAGGATGTCTTAGATAAGCATC
CTGAACTGAAGGACGTGCTGAACAAACTCGCGAATCAAATTTCACTGGAAGAAATGCAGAAACTGAATTA
CAAGGTGGACGGTGAGGGTCAGGACCCAGCGAAAGTAGCTAAGGAGTTTTTGAAAGAGAAAGGTTTAATT
CTGCAGACAGCAGAAAAAGATGAGTTGTGAAAGCTTATCGATAATCAACCTCTGGATTACAAAATTTGTG
AAAGATTGACTGGTATTCTTAACTATGTTGCTCCTTTTACGCTATGTGGATACGCTGCTTTAATGCCTTT
GTATCATGCTATTGCTTCCCGTATGGCTTTCATTTTCTCCTCCTTGTATAAATCCTGGTTGCTGTCTCTT
TATGAGGAGTTGTGGCCCGTTGTCAGGCAACGTGGCGTGGTGTGCACTGTGTTTGCTGACGCAACCCCCA
CTGGTTGGGGCATTGCCACCACCTGTCAGCTCCTTTCCGGGACTTTCGCTTTCCCCCTCCCTATTGCCAC
GGCGGAACTCATCGCCGCCTGCCTTGCCCGCTGCTGGACAGGGGCTCGGCTGTTGGGCACTGACAATTCC
GTGGTGTTGTCGGGGAAATCATCGTCCTTTCCTTGGCTGCTCGCCTGTGTTGCCACCTGGATTCTGCGCG
GGACGTCCTTCTGCTACGTCCCTTCGGCCCTCAATCCAGCGGACCTTCCTTCCCGCGGCCTGCTGCCGGC
TCTGCGGCCTCTTCCGCGTCTTCGCCTTCGCCCTCAGACGAGTCGGATCTCCCTTTGGGCCGCCTCCCCG
CATCGATACCGTCGACCTCGACCCGGGCGGCCGCTTCGAGCAGACATGATAAGATACATTGATGAGTTTG
GACAAACCACAACTAGAATGCAGTGAAAAAAATGCTTTATTTGTGAAATTTGTGATGCTATTGCTTTATT
TGTAACCATTATAAGCTGCAATAAACAAGTTAACAACAACAATTGCATTCATTTTATGTTTCAGGTTCAG
GGGGAGATGTGGGAGGTTTTTTAAAGCAAGTAAAACCTCTACAAATGTGGTAAAATCGATAAGGATCTTC
CTAGAGCATGGCTACGTAGATAAGTAGCATGGCGGGTTAATCATTAACTACAAGGAACCCCTAGTGATGG
AGTTGGCCACTCCCTCTCTGCGCGCTCGCTCGCTCACTGAGGCCGGGCGACCAAAGGTCGCCCGACGCCC
GGGCTTTGCCCGGGCGGCCTCAGTGAGCGAGCGAGCGCGCAGCTGCATTAATGAATCGGCCAACGCGCGG
GGAGAGGCGGTTTGCGTATTGGGCGCTCTTCCGCTTCCTCGCTCACTGACTCGCTGCGCTCGGTCGTTCG
GCTGCGGCGAGCGGTATCAGCTCACTCAAAGGCGGTAATACGGTTATCCACAGAATCAGGGGATAACGCA
GGAAAGAACATGTGAGCAAAAGGCCAGCAAAAGGCCAGGAACCGTAAAAAGGCCGCGTTGCTGGCGTTTT
TCCATAGGCTCCGCCCCCCTGACGAGCATCACAAAAATCGACGCTCAAGTCAGAGGTGGCGAAACCCGAC
AGGACTATAAAGATACCAGGCGTTTCCCCCTGGAAGCTCCCTCGTGCGCTCTCCTGTTCCGACCCTGCCG
CTTACCGGATACCTGTCCGCCTTTCTCCCTTCGGGAAGCGTGGCGCTTTCTCATAGCTCACGCTGTAGGT
ATCTCAGTTCGGTGTAGGTCGTTCGCTCCAAGCTGGGCTGTGTGCACGAACCCCCCGTTCAGCCCGACCG
CTGCGCCTTATCCGGTAACTATCGTCTTGAGTCCAACCCGGTAAGACACGACTTATCGCCACTGGCAGCA
GCCACTGGTAACAGGATTAGCAGAGCGAGGTATGTAGGCGGTGCTACAGAGTTCTTGAAGTGGTGGCCTA
ACTACGGCTACACTAGAAGAACAGTATTTGGTATCTGCGCTCTGCTGAAGCCAGTTACCTTCGGAAAAAG
AGTTGGTAGCTCTTGATCCGGCAAACAAACCACCGCTGGTAGCGGTGGTTTTTTTGTTTGCAAGCAGCAG
ATTACGCGCAGAAAAAAAGGATCTCAAGAAGATCCTTTGATCTTTTCTACGGGGTCTGACGCTCAGTGGA
ACGAAAACTCACGTTAAGGGATTTTGGTCATGAGATTATCAAAAAGGATCTTCACCTAGATCCTTTTAAA
TTAAAAATGAAGTTTTAAATCAATCTAAAGTATATATGAGTAAACTTGGTCTGACAGTTACCAATGCTTA
ATCAGTGAGGCACCTATCTCAGCGATCTGTCTATTTCGTTCATCCATAGTTGCCTGACTCCCCGTCGTGT
AGATAACTACGATACGGGAGGGCTTACCATCTGGCCCCAGTGCTGCAATGATACCGCGAGACCCACGCTC
ACCGGCTCCAGATTTATCAGCAATAAACCAGCCAGCCGGAAGGGCCGAGCGCAGAAGTGGTCCTGCAACT
TTATCCGCCTCCATCCAGTCTATTAATTGTTGCCGGGAAGCTAGAGTAAGTAGTTCGCCAGTTAATAGTT
TGCGCAACGTTGTTGCCATTGCTACAGGCATCGTGGTGTCACGCTCGTCGTTTGGTATGGCTTCATTCAG
CTCCGGTTCCCAACGATCAAGGCGAGTTACATGATCCCCCATGTTGTGCAAAAAAGCGGTTAGCTCCTTC
GGTCCTCCGATCGTTGTCAGAAGTAAGTTGGCCGCAGTGTTATCACTCATGGTTATGGCAGCACTGCATA
ATTCTCTTACTGTCATGCCATCCGTAAGATGCTTTTCTGTGACTGGTGAGTACTCAACCAAGTCATTCTG
AGAATAGTGTATGCGGCGACCGAGTTGCTCTTGCCCGGCGTCAATACGGGATAATACCGCGCCACATAGC
AGAACTTTAAAAGTGCTCATCATTGGAAAACGTTCTTCGGGGCGAAAACTCTCAAGGATCTTACCGCTGT
TGAGATCCAGTTCGATGTAACCCACTCGTGCACCCAACTGATCTTCAGCATCTTTTACTTTCACCAGCGT
TTCTGGGTGAGCAAAAACAGGAAGGCAAAATGCCGCAAAAAAGGGAATAAGGGCGACACGGAAATGTTGA
ATACTCATACTCTTCCTTTTTCAATATTATTGAAGCATTTATCAGGGTTATTGTCTCATGAGCGGATACA
TATTTGAATGTATTTAGAAAAATAAACAAATAGGGGTTCCGCGCACATTTCCCCGAAAAGTGCCACCTAA
ATTGTAAGCGTTAATATTTTGTTAAAATTCGCGTTAAATTTTTGTTAAATCAGCTCATTTTTTAACCAAT
AGGCCGAAATCGGCAAAATCCCTTATAAATCAAAAGAATAGACCGAGATAGGGT
[37 nt withheld, positions 5585-5621]
AAAGAACGTGGACTCCAACGTCAAAGG
[49 nt withheld, positions 5649-5697]
T
[91 nt withheld, positions 5699-5789]
G
[120 nt withheld, positions 5791-5910]
